>Addgene plasmid #98580 | pLX304 Luciferase-V5 blast | addgene full sequence | sequence record 190704 | Addgene NGS Result
CCTACAGCGTGAGCTATGAGAAAGCGCCACGCTTCCCGAAGGGAGAAAGGCGGACAGGTATCCGGTAAGC
GGCAGGGTCGGAACAGGAGAGCGCACGAGGGAGCTTCCAGGGGGAAACGCCTGGTATCTTTATAGTCCTG
TCGGGTTTCGCCACCTCTGACTTGAGCGTCGATTTTTGTGATGCTCGTCAGGGGGGCGGAGCCTATGGAA
AAACGCCAGCAACGCGGCCTTTTTACGGTTCCTGGCCTTTTGCTGGCCTTTTGCTCACATGTTCTTTCCT
GCGTTATCCCCTGATTCTGTGGATAACCGTATTACCGCCTTTGAGTGAGCTGATACCGCTCGCCGCAGCC
GAACGACCGAGCGCAGCGAGTCAGTGAGCGAGGAAGCGGAAGAGCGCCCAATACGCAAACCGCCTCTCCC
CGCGCGTTGGCCGATTCATTAATGCAGCTGGCACGACAGGTTTCCCGACTGGAAAGCGGGCAGTGAGCGC
AACGCAATTAATGTGAGTTAGCTCACTCATTAGGCACCCCAGGCTTTACACTTTATGCTTCCGGCTCGTA
TGTTGTGTGGAATTGTGAGCGGATAACAATTTCACACAGGAAACAGCTATGACCATGATTACGCCAAGCG
CGCAATTAACCCTCACTAAAGGGAACAAAAGCTGGAGCTGCAAGCTTAATGTAGTCTTATGCAATACTCT
TGTAGTCTTGCAACATGGTAACGATGAGTTAGCAACATGCCTTACAAGGAGAGAAAAAGCACCGTGCATG
CCGATTGGTGGAAGTAAGGTGGTACGATCGTGCCTTATTAGGAAGGCAACAGACGGGTCTGACATGGATT
GGACGAACCACTGAATTGCCGCATTGCAGAGATATTGTATTTAAGTGCCTAGCTCGATACATAAACGGGT
CTCTCTGGTTAGACCAGATCTGAGCCTGGGAGCTCTCTGGCTAACTAGGGAACCCACTGCTTAAGCCTCA
ATAAAGCTTGCCTTGAGTGCTTCAAGTAGTGTGTGCCCGTCTGTTGTGTGACTCTGGTAACTAGAGATCC
CTCAGACCCTTTTAGTCAGTGTGGAAAATCTCTAGCAGTGGCGCCCGAACAGGGACTTGAAAGCGAAAGG
GAAACCAGAGGAGCTCTCTCGACGCAGGACTCGGCTTGCTGAAGCGCGCACGGCAAGAGGCGAGGGGCGG
CGACTGGTGAGTACGCCAAAAATTTTGACTAGCGGAGGCTAGAAGGAGAGAGATGGGTGCGAGAGCGTCA
GTATTAAGCGGGGGAGAATTAGATCGCGATGGGAAAAAATTCGGTTAAGGCCAGGGGGAAAGAAAAAATA
TAAATTAAAACATATAGTATGGGCAAGCAGGGAGCTAGAACGATTCGCAGTTAATCCTGGCCTGTTAGAA
ACATCAGAAGGCTGTAGACAAATACTGGGACAGCTACAACCATCCCTTCAGACAGGATCAGAAGAACTTA
GATCATTATATAATACAGTAGCAACCCTCTATTGTGTGCATCAAAGGATAGAGATAAAAGACACCAAGGA
AGCTTTAGACAAGATAGAGGAAGAGCAAAACAAAAGTAAGACCACCGCACAGCAAGCGGCCGCTGATCTT
CAGACCTGGAGGAGGAGATATGAGGGACAATTGGAGAAGTGAATTATATAAATATAAAGTAGTAAAAATT
GAACCATTAGGAGTAGCACCCACCAAGGCAAAGAGAAGAGTGGTGCAGAGAGAAAAAAGAGCAGTGGGAA
TAGGAGCTTTGTTCCTTGGGTTCTTGGGAGCAGCAGGAAGCACTATGGGCGCAGCGTCAATGACGCTGAC
GGTACAGGCCAGACAATTATTGTCTGGTATAGTGCAGCAGCAGAACAATTTGCTGAGGGCTATTGAGGCG
CAACAGCATCTGTTGCAACTCACAGTCTGGGGCATCAAGCAGCTCCAGGCAAGAATCCTGGCTGTGGAAA
GATACCTAAAGGATCAACAGCTCCTGGGGATTTGGGGTTGCTCTGGAAAACTCATTTGCACCACTGCTGT
GCCTTGGAATGCTAGTTGGAGTAATAAATCTCTGGAACAGATTTGGAATCACACGACCTGGATGGAGTGG
GACAGAGAAATTAACAATTACACAAGCTTAATACACTCCTTAATTGAAGAATCGCAAAACCAGCAAGAAA
AGAATGAACAAGAATTATTGGAATTAGATAAATGGGCAAGTTTGTGGAATTGGTTTAACATAACAAATTG
GCTGTGGTATATAAAATTATTCATAATGATAGTAGGAGGCTTGGTAGGTTTAAGAATAGTTTTTGCTGTA
CTTTCTATAGTGAATAGAGTTAGGCAGGGATATTCACCATTATCGTTTCAGACCCACCTCCCAACCCCGA
GGGGACCCTTGCGCCTTTTCCAAGGCAGCCCTGGGTTTGCGCAGGGACGCGGCTGCTCTGGGCGTGGTTC
CGGGAAACGCAGCGGCGCCGACCCTGGGTCTCGCACATTCTTCACGTCCGTTCGCAGCGTCACCCGGATC
TTCGCCGCTACCCTTGTGGGCCCCCCGGCGACGCTTCCTGCTCCGCCCCTAAGTCGGGAAGGTTCCTTGC
GGTTCGCGGCGTGCCGGACGTGACAAACGGAAGCCGCACGTCTCACTAGTACCCTCGCAGACGGACAGCG
CCAGGGAGCAATGGCAGCGCGCCGACCGCGATGGGCTGTGGCCAATAGCGGCTGCTCAGCAGGGCGCGCC
GAGAGCAGCGGCCGGGAAGGGGCGGTGCGGGAGGCGGGGTGTGGGGCGGTAGTGTGGGCCCTGTTCCTGC
CCGCGCGGTGTTCCGCATTCTGCAAGCCTCCGGAGCGCACGTCGGCAGTCGGCTCCCTCGTTGACCGAAT
CACCGACCTCTCTCCCCAGGGGGTACCACCATGGCCAAGCCTTTGTCTCAAGAAGAATCCACCCTCATTG
AAAGAGCAACGGCTACAATCAACAGCATCCCCATCTCTGAAGACTACAGCGTCGCCAGCGCAGCTCTCTC
TAGCGACGGCCGCATCTTCACTGGTGTCAATGTATATCATTTTACTGGGGGACCTTGTGCAGAACTCGTG
GTGCTGGGCACTGCTGCTGCTGCGGCAGCTGGCAACCTGACTTGTATCGTCGCGATCGGAAATGAGAACA
GGGGCATCTTGAGCCCCTGCGGACGGTGCCGACAGGTGCTTCTCGATCTGCATCCTGGGATCAAAGCCAT
AGTGAAGGACAGTGATGGACAGCCGACGGCAGTTGGGATTCGTGAATTGCTGCCCTCTGGTTATGTGTGG
GAGGGCCTGCAGCTGCAGTAGTAAGAATTCTAGATCTTGAGACAAATGGCAGTATTCATCCACAATTTTA
AAAGAAAAGGGGGGATTGGGGGGTACAGTGCAGGGGAAAGAATAGTAGACATAATAGCAACAGACATACA
AACTAAAGAATTACAAAAACAAATTACAAAAATTCAAAATTTTCGGGTTTATTACAGGGACAGCAGAGAT
CCACTTTGGCGCCGGCTCGAGGGGGCCCGGGGTTATTAATAGTAATCAATTACGGGGTCATTAGTTCATA
GCCCATATATGGAGTTCCGCGTTACATAACTTACGGTAAATGGCCCGCCTGGCTGACCGCCCAACGACCC
CCGCCCATTGACGTCAATAATGACGTATGTTCCCATAGTAACGCCAATAGGGACTTTCCATTGACGTCAA
TGGGTGGAGTATTTACGGTAAACTGCCCACTTGGCAGTACATCAAGTGTATCATATGCCAAGTACGCCCC
CTATTGACGTCAATGACGGTAAATGGCCCGCCTGGCATTATGCCCAGTACATGACCTTATGGGACTTTCC
TACTTGGCAGTACATCTACGTATTAGTCATCGCTATTACCATGGTGATGCGGTTTTGGCAGTACATCAAT
GGGCGTGGATAGCGGTTTGACTCACGGGGATTTCCAAGTCTCCACCCCATTGACGTCAATGGGAGTTTGT
TTTGGCACCAAAATCAACGGGACTTTCCAAAATGTCGTAACAACTCCGCCCCATTGACGCAAATGGGCGG
TAGGCGTGTACGGTGGGAGGTCTATATAAGCAGAGCTCTCTGGCTAACTGTCGGGATCAACAAGTTTGTA
CAAAAAAGTTGGCACCATGGAAGACGCCAAAAACATAAAGAAAGGCCCGGCGCCATTCTATCCGCTGGAA
GATGGAACCGCTGGAGAGCAACTGCATAAGGCTATGAAGAGATACGCCCTGGTTCCTGGAACAATTGCTT
TTACAGATGCACATATCGAGGTGGACATCACTTACGCTGAGTACTTCGAAATGTCCGTTCGGTTGGCAGA
AGCTATGAAACGATATGGGCTGAATACAAATCACAGAATCGTCGTATGCAGTGAAAACTCTCTTCAATTC
TTTATGCCGGTGTTGGGCGCGTTATTTATCGGAGTTGCAGTTGCGCCCGCGAACGACATTTATAATGAAC
GTGAATTGCTCAACAGTATGGGCATTTCGCAGCCTACCGTGGTGTTCGTTTCCAAAAAGGGGTTGCAAAA
AATTTTGAACGTGCAAAAAAAGCTCCCAATCATCCAAAAAATTATTATCATGGATTCTAAAACGGATTAC
CAGGGATTTCAGTCGATGTACACGTTCGTCACATCTCATCTACCTCCCGGTTTTAATGAATACGATTTTG
TGCCAGAGTCCTTCGATAGGGACAAGACAATTGCACTGATCATGAACTCCTCTGGATCTACTGGTCTGCC
TAAAGGTGTCGCTCTGCCTCATAGAACTGCCTGCGTGAGATTCTCGCATGCCAGAGATCCTATTTTTGGC
AATCAAATCATTCCGGATACTGCGATTTTAAGTGTTGTTCCATTCCATCACGGTTTTGGAATGTTTACTA
CACTCGGATATTTGATATGTGGATTTCGAGTCGTCTTAATGTATAGATTTGAAGAAGAGCTGTTTCTGAG
GAGCCTTCAGGATTACAAGATTCAAAGTGCGCTGCTGGTGCCAACCCTATTCTCCTTCTTCGCCAAAAGC
ACTCTGATTGACAAATACGATTTATCTAATTTACACGAAATTGCTTCTGGTGGCGCTCCCCTCTCTAAGG
AAGTCGGGGAAGCGGTTGCCAAGAGGTTCCATCTGCCAGGTATCAGGCAAGGATATGGGCTCACTGAGAC
TACATCAGCTATTCTGATTACACCCGAGGGGGATGATAAACCGGGCGCGGTCGGTAAAGTTGTTCCATTT
TTTGAAGCGAAGGTTGTGGATCTGGATACCGGGAAAACGCTGGGCGTTAATCAAAGAGGCGAACTGTGTG
TGAGAGGTCCTATGATTATGTCCGGTTATGTAAACAATCCGGAAGCGACCAACGCCTTGATTGACAAGGA
TGGATGGCTACATTCTGGAGACATAGCTTACTGGGACGAAGACGAACACTTCTTCATCGTTGACCGCCTG
AAGTCTCTGATTAAGTACAAAGGCTATCAGGTGGCTCCCGCTGAATTGGAATCCATCTTGCTCCAACACC
CCAACATCTTCGACGCAGGTGTCGCAGGTCTTCCCGACGATGACGCCGGTGAACTTCCCGCCGCCGTTGT
TGTTTTGGAGCACGGAAAGACGATGACGGAAAAAGAGATCGTGGATTACGTCGCCAGTCAAGTAACAACC
GCGAAAAAGTTGCGCGGAGGAGTTGTGTTTGTGGACGAAGTACCGAAAGGTCTTACCGGAAAACTCGACG
CAAGAAAAATCAGAGAGATCCTCATAAAGGCCAAGAAGGGCGGAAAGATCGCCGTGTTGCCAACTTTCTT
GTACAAAGTGGTTGGTAAGCCTATCCCTAACCCTCTCCTCGGTCTCGATTCTACGTAGTAATGAGCTAGC
GCTAACCGGTGGCGCGTTAAGTCGACAATCAACCTCTGGATTACAAAATTTGTGAAAGATTGACTGGTAT
TCTTAACTATGTTGCTCCTTTTACGCTATGTGGATACGCTGCTTTAATGCCTTTGTATCATGCTATTGCT
TCCCGTATGGCTTTCATTTTCTCCTCCTTGTATAAATCCTGGTTGCTGTCTCTTTATGAGGAGTTGTGGC
CCGTTGTCAGGCAACGTGGCGTGGTGTGCACTGTGTTTGCTGACGCAACCCCCACTGGTTGGGGCATTGC
CACCACCTGTCAGCTCCTTTCCGGGACTTTCGCTTTCCCCCTCCCTATTGCCACGGCGGAACTCATCGCC
GCCTGCCTTGCCCGCTGCTGGACAGGGGCTCGGCTGTTGGGCACTGACAATTCCGTGGTGTTGTCGGGGA
AATCATCGTCCTTTCCTTGGCTGCTCGCCTGTGTTGCCACCTGGATTCTGCGCGGGACGTCCTTCTGCTA
CGTCCCTTCGGCCCTCAATCCAGCGGACCTTCCTTCCCGCGGCCTGCTGCCGGCTCTGCGGCCTCTTCCG
CGTCTTCGCCTTCGCCCTCAGACGAGTCGGATCTCCCTTTGGGCCGCCTCCCCGCGTCGACTTTAAGACC
AATGACTTACAAGGCAGCTGTAGATCTTAGCCACTTTTTAAAAGAAAAGGGGGGACTGGAAGGGCTAATT
CACTCCCAACGAAGACAAGATCTGCTTTTTGCTTGTACTGGGTCTCTCTGGTTAGACCAGATCTGAGCCT
GGGAGCTCTCTGGCTAACTAGGGAACCCACTGCTTAAGCCTCAATAAAGCTTGCCTTGAGTGCTTCAAGT
AGTGTGTGCCCGTCTGTTGTGTGACTCTGGTAACTAGAGATCCCTCAGACCCTTTTAGTCAGTGTGGAAA
ATCTCTAGCAGTACGTATAGTAGTTCATGTCATCTTATTATTCAGTATTTATAACTTGCAAAGAAATGAA
TATCAGAGAGTGAGAGGAACTTGTTTATTGCAGCTTATAATGGTTACAAATAAAGCAATAGCATCACAAA
TTTCACAAATAAAGCATTTTTTTCACTGCATTCTAGTTGTGGTTTGTCCAAACTCATCAATGTATCTTAT
CATGTCTGGCTCTAGCTATCCCGCCCCTAACTCCGCCCATCCCGCCCCTAACTCCGCCCAGTTCCGCCCA
TTCTCCGCCCCATGGCTGACTAATTTTTTTTATTTATGCAGAGGCCGAGGCCGCCTCGGCCTCTGAGCTA
TTCCAGAAGTAGTGAGGAGGCTTTTTTGGAGGCCTAGGGACGTACCCAATTCGCCCTATAGTGAGTCGTA
TTACGCGCGCTCACTGGCCGTCGTTTTACAACGTCGTGACTGGGAAAACCCTGGCGTTACCCAACTTAAT
CGCCTTGCAGCACATCCCCCTTTCGCCAGCTGGCGTAATAGCGAAGAGGCCCGCACCGATCGCCCTTCCC
AACAGTTGCGCAGCCTGAATGGCGAATGGG
[124 nt withheld, positions 7381-7504]
C
[91 nt withheld, positions 7506-7596]
A
[49 nt withheld, positions 7598-7646]
CCTTTGACGTTGGAGTCCACGTTCTTT
[37 nt withheld, positions 7674-7710]
ACCCTATCTCGGTCTATTCTTTTGATTTATAAGGGATTTTGCCGATTTCGGCCTATTGGTTAAAAAATGA
GCTGATTTAACAAAAATTTAACGCGAATTTTAACAAAATATTAACGCTTACAATTTAGGTGGCACTTTTC
GGGGAAATGTGCGCGGAACCCCTATTTGTTTATTTTTCTAAATACATTCAAATATGTATCCGCTCATGAG
ACAATAACCCTGATAAATGCTTCAATAATATTGAAAAAGGAAGAGTATGAGTATTCAACATTTCCGTGTC
GCCCTTATTCCCTTTTTTGCGGCATTTTGCCTTCCTGTTTTTGCTCACCCAGAAACGCTGGTGAAAGTAA
AAGATGCTGAAGATCAGTTGGGTGCACGAGTGGGTTACATCGAACTGGATCTCAACAGCGGTAAGATCCT
TGAGAGTTTTCGCCCCGAAGAACGTTTTCCAATGATGAGCACTTTTAAAGTTCTGCTATGTGGCGCGGTA
TTATCCCGTATTGACGCCGGGCAAGAGCAACTCGGTCGCCGCATACACTATTCTCAGAATGACTTGGTTG
AGTACTCACCAGTCACAGAAAAGCATCTTACGGATGGCATGACAGTAAGAGAATTATGCAGTGCTGCCAT
AACCATGAGTGATAACACTGCGGCCAACTTACTTCTGACAACGATCGGAGGACCGAAGGAGCTAACCGCT
TTTTTGCACAACATGGGGGATCATGTAACTCGCCTTGATCGTTGGGAACCGGAGCTGAATGAAGCCATAC
CAAACGACGAGCGTGACACCACGATGCCTGTAGCAATGGCAACAACGTTGCGCAAACTATTAACTGGCGA
ACTACTTACTCTAGCTTCCCGGCAACAATTAATAGACTGGATGGAGGCGGATAAAGTTGCAGGACCACTT
CTGCGCTCGGCCCTTCCGGCTGGCTGGTTTATTGCTGATAAATCTGGAGCCGGTGAGCGTGGGTCTCGCG
GTATCATTGCAGCACTGGGGCCAGATGGTAAACCCTCCCGTATCGTAGTTATCTACACGACGGGGAGTCA
GGCAACTATGGATGAACGAAATAGACAGATCGCTGAGATAGGTGCCTCACTGATTAAGCATTGGTAACTG
TCAGACCAAGTTTACTCATATATACTTTAGATTGATTTAAAACTTCATTTTTAATTTAAAAGGATCTAGG
TGAAGATCCTTTTTGATAATCTCATGACCAAAATCCCTTAACGTGAGTTTTCGTTCCACTGAGCGTCAGA
CCCCGTAGAAAAGATCAAAGGATCTTCTTGAGATCCTTTTTTTCTGCGCGTAATCTGCTGCTTGCAAACA
AAAAAACCACCGCTACCAGCGGTGGTTTGTTTGCCGGATCAAGAGCTACCAACTCTTTTTCCGAAGGTAA
CTGGCTTCAGCAGAGCGCAGATACCAAATACTGTTCTTCTAGTGTAGCCGTAGTTAGGCCACCACTTCAA
GAACTCTGTAGCACCGCCTACATACCTCGCTCTGCTAATCCTGTTACCAGTGGCTGCTGCCAGTGGCGAT
AAGTCGTGTCTTACCGGGTTGGACTCAAGACGATAGTTACCGGATAAGGCGCAGCGGTCGGGCTGAACGG
GGGGTTCGTGCACACAGCCCAGCTTGGAGCGAACGACCTACACCGAACTGAGATA
Features (pLannotate 1.2.2; 31 found; start..end, strand, type, name):
    394..486     +  CDS            lacI (fragment): lac repressor; lacI; The lac repressor binds to the lac operator to inhibit transcription in E. coli. This inhibition can be relieved by adding lactose or isopropyl-β-D-thiogalactopyranoside (IPTG).
    499..520     +  protein_bind   CAP binding site: CAP binding activates transcription in the presence of cAMP. E. coli catabolite activator protein
    535..565     +  promoter       lac promoter: promoter for the E. coli lac operon
    573..589     +  protein_bind   lac operator: The lac repressor binds to the lac operator to inhibit transcription in E. coli. This inhibition can be relieved by adding lactose or isopropyl-β-D-thiogalactopyranoside (IPTG). lac repressor encoded by lacI
    634..652     +  promoter       T3 promoter: promoter for bacteriophage T3 RNA polymerase
    680..906     +  promoter       RSV promoter: Rous sarcoma virus enhancer/promoter
    907..1087    +  LTR            5' LTR (truncated): truncated 5' long terminal repeat (LTR) from HIV-1
   1134..1259    +  misc_feature   HIV-1 Ψ: packaging signal of human immunodeficiency virus type 1
   1243..1606    +  CDS            HIV-1 gag (fragment): gag protein from human immunodeficiency virus 1; gag
   1752..1985    +  misc_feature   RRE: The Rev response element (RRE) of HIV-1 allows for Rev-dependent mRNA export from the nucleus to the cytoplasm.
   2362..2388    +  CDS            Rev (fragment): human immunodeficiency virus 1 (HIV-1) Rev protein; rev; enhances nuclear export of unspliced and incompletely spliced viral mRNAs
   2389..2889    +  promoter       hPGK promoter: human phosphoglycerate kinase 1 promoter
   2901..3296    +  CDS            BSD: blasticidin S deaminase; Aspergillus terreus BSD; confers resistance to blasticidin
   3356..3473    +  misc_feature   cPPT/CTS: central polypurine tract and central termination sequence of HIV-1
   3590..3893    +  enhancer       CMV enhancer: human cytomegalovirus immediate early enhancer
   3894..4097    +  promoter       CMV promoter: human cytomegalovirus (CMV) immediate early promoter
   4121..4138    +  protein_bind   attB1 (fragment): mutant version of attB; core recombination site for the Gateway® BP reaction BP Clonase™
   4147..5797    +  CDS            luciferase (fragment): firefly luciferase; luc+; enhanced luc+ version of the luciferase gene
   5804..5821    -  protein_bind   attB2 (fragment): mutant version of attB; core recombination site for the Gateway® BP reaction BP Clonase™
   5824..5865    +  CDS            V5 tag: epitope tag from simian virus 5
   5907..6495    +  misc_feature   WPRE: woodchuck hepatitis virus posttranscriptional regulatory element
   6546..6565    +  misc_feature   cPPT/CTS (fragment): central polypurine tract and central termination sequence of HIV-1
   6567..6800    +  LTR            3' LTR (ΔU3): self-inactivating 3' long terminal repeat (LTR) from HIV-1
   6878..6999    +  polyA_signal   SV40 poly(A) signal: SV40 polyadenylation signal
   7039..7174    +  rep_origin     SV40 ori: SV40 origin of replication
   7195..7213    -  promoter       T7 promoter: promoter for bacteriophage T7 RNA polymerase
   7221..7376    +  CDS            lacZα (fragment): LacZα fragment of β-galactosidase; lacZ fragment
   7381..7809    +  rep_origin     f1 ori (sequence partly withheld): f1 bacteriophage origin of replication; arrow indicates direction of (+) strand synthesis
   7862..7966    +  promoter       AmpR promoter: bla
   7967..8827    +  CDS            AmpR: β-lactamase; bla; confers resistance to ampicillin, carbenicillin, and related antibiotics
   8998..211     +  rep_origin     ori (across the origin): high-copy-number ColE1/pMB1/pBR322/pUC origin of replication
