[The description below was written by a language model from this plasmid's Addgene catalogue record and pLannotate feature annotations shown in this document.]
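Description:
pLX304 Luciferase-V5 blast is a third-generation-style, self-inactivating HIV-1 lentiviral expression vector built on the pLX304 Gateway destination backbone, designed for constitutive expression of firefly luciferase carrying a C-terminal V5 epitope tag in mammalian cells. In bacteria it is maintained through a ColE1/pUC-type origin and selected with ampicillin via the β-lactamase gene. The annotation calls the origin high-copy, although the catalogue entry lists the plasmid as low copy. An f1 origin, an SV40 origin and remnants of a lac/lacZα cloning region with T3 and T7 promoters are also present in the backbone.

The viral genome is driven by an RSV promoter fused to a truncated 5' LTR, followed by the Ψ packaging signal with a gag fragment, the Rev response element for Rev-dependent nuclear export, a cPPT/CTS element that aids nuclear import, and a ΔU3 3' LTR that inactivates LTR promoter activity after integration. An SV40 polyadenylation signal lies downstream of the 3' LTR. Between the LTRs are two independent expression units. A human PGK promoter drives blasticidin S deaminase, allowing blasticidin selection of transduced cells. The CMV enhancer/promoter drives the luciferase open reading frame (the luc+ version), which was transferred by Gateway recombination from a pDONR223 entry clone and is therefore flanked by attB1 and attB2 remnants. The attB2 site reads through in frame into the backbone-encoded V5 tag, and a WPRE downstream enhances transcript stability and expression.

The depositor describes the plasmid as a tool for stable expression of V5-tagged luciferase. The record does not state a more specific application.
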