Addgene plasmid #98580: pLX304 Luciferase-V5 blast
Purpose: Lentiviral vector for constitutive expression of Luciferase with C-terminal V5 tag
Depositing lab: Kevin Janes. Depositing organization: University of Virginia. Publication: Tumor-Suppressor Inactivation of GDF11 Occurs by Precursor Sequestration in Triple-Negative Breast Cancer. Bajikar SS, Wang CC, Borten MA, Pereira EJ, Atkins KA, Janes KA. Dev Cell. 2017 Nov 20;43(4):418-435.e13. doi: 10.1016/j.devcel.2017.10.027. PubMed 29161592.
Backbone
  Vector backbone: pLX304
  Backbone manufacturer: Addgene #25890
  Backbone size w/o insert (bp): 9377
  Total vector size (bp): 9375
  Vector type: Mammalian Expression, Lentiviral
  Selectable markers: Blasticidin
Growth in bacteria
  Bacterial resistance: Ampicillin, 100 μg/mL
  Growth temperature: 37°C
  Growth strain: NEB Stable
  Copy number: Low Copy
Gene/Insert
  Gene/Insert name: Luciferase
  Insert size (bp): 1644
  Tag / fusion protein: V5 (C terminal on backbone)
  Cloning method: Gateway Cloning
  Sequencing primers: 5′ CMV-F; 3′ WPRE-R
Resource information
  A portion of this plasmid was derived from a plasmid made by: pDONR223_Luciferase (Addgene #25894)
Terms and licenses: Academic/Nonprofit Terms; Industry Terms: Not Available to Industry
Depositor comments: Plasmid for stable expression of Luciferase with C-terminal V5 tag.
How to cite: pLX304 Luciferase-V5 blast was a gift from Kevin Janes (Addgene plasmid # 98580 ; http://n2t.net/addgene:98580 ; RRID:Addgene_98580)
