>Addgene plasmid #98580 | pLX304 Luciferase-V5 blast | depositor partial sequence | sequence record 180570 | pDONR223_Luciferase
ATGGAAGACGCCAAAAACATAAAGAAAGGCCCGGCGCCATTCTATCCGCTGGAAGATGGAACCGCTGGAG
AGCAACTGCATAAGGCTATGAAGAGATACGCCCTGGTTCCTGGAACAATTGCTTTTACAGATGCACATAT
CGAGGTGGACATCACTTACGCTGAGTACTTCGAAATGTCCGTTCGGTTGGCAGAAGCTATGAAACGATAT
GGGCTGAATACAAATCACAGAATCGTCGTATGCAGTGAAAACTCTCTTCAATTCTTTATGCCGGTGTTGG
GCGCGTTATTTATCGGAGTTGCAGTTGCGCCCGCGAACGACATTTATAATGAACGTGAATTGCTCAACAG
TATGGGCATTTCGCAGCCTACCGTGGTGTTCGTTTCCAAAAAGGGGTTGCAAAAAATTTTGAACGTGCAA
AAAAAGCTCCCAATCATCCAAAAAATTATTATCATGGATTCTAAAACGGATTACCAGGGATTTCAGTCGA
TGTACACGTTCGTCACATCTCATCTACCTCCCGGTTTTAATGAATACGATTTTGTGCCAGAGTCCTTCGA
TAGGGACAAGACAATTGCACTGATCATGAACTCCTCTGGATCTACTGGTCTGCCTAAAGGTGTCGCTCTG
CCTCATAGAACTGCCTGCGTGAGATTCTCGCATGCCAGAGATCCTATTTTTGGCAATCAAATCATTCCGG
ATACTGCGATTTTAAGTGTTGTTCCATTCCATCACGGTTTTGGAATGTTTACTACACTCGGATATTTGAT
ATGTGGATTTCGAGTCGTCTTAATGTATAGATTTGAAGAAGAGCTGTTTCTGAGGAGCCTTCAGGATTAC
AAGATTCAAAGTGCGCTGCTGGTGCCAACCCTATTCTCCTTCTTCGCCAAAAGCACTCTGATTGACAAAT
ACGATTTATCTAATTTACACGAAATTGCTTCTGGTGGCGCTCCCCTCTCTAAGGAAGTCGGGGAAGCGGT
TGCCAAGAGGTTCCATCTGCCAGGTATCAGGCAAGGATATGGGCTCACTGAGACTACATCAGCTATTCTG
ATTACACCCGAGGGGGATGATAAACCGGGCGCGGTCGGTAAAGTTGTTCCATTTTTTGAAGCGAAGGTTG
TGGATCTGGATACCGGGAAAACGCTGGGCGTTAATCAAAGAGGCGAACTGTGTGTGAGAGGTCCTATGAT
TATGTCCGGTTATGTAAACAATCCGGAAGCGACCAACGCCTTGATTGACAAGGATGGATGGCTACATTCT
GGAGACATAGCTTACTGGGACGAAGACGAACACTTCTTCATCGTTGACCGCCTGAAGTCTCTGATTAAGT
ACAAAGGCTATCAGGTGGCTCCCGCTGAATTGGAATCCATCTTGCTCCAACACCCCAACATCTTCGACGC
AGGTGTCGCAGGTCTTCCCGACGATGACGCCGGTGAACTTCCCGCCGCCGTTGTTGTTTTGGAGCACGGA
AAGACGATGACGGAAAAAGAGATCGTGGATTACGTCGCCAGTCAAGTAACAACCGCGAAAAAGTTGCGCG
GAGGAGTTGTGTTTGTGGACGAAGTACCGAAAGGTCTTACCGGAAAACTCGACGCAAGAAAAATCAGAGA
GATCCTCATAAAGGCCAAGAAGGGCGGAAAGATC
